Addgene plasmid #111790: pLU-CMV-Flag-hSesn2 R404A/D406A/D407A
Purpose: Mammalian expression or 3rd generation lentivirus generation of hSesn2
Depositing lab: Jun Hee Lee. Depositing organization: University of Michigan. Publication: Janus-faced Sestrin2 controls ROS and mTOR signalling through two separate functional domains. Kim H, An S, Ro SH, Teixeira F, Park GJ, Kim C, Cho CS, Kim JS, Jakob U, Lee JH, Cho US. Nat Commun. 2015 Nov 27;6:10025. doi: 10.1038/ncomms10025. PubMed 26612684.
Backbone
  Vector backbone: pLU-CMV
  Vector type: Mammalian Expression, Lentiviral
Growth in bacteria
  Bacterial resistance: Ampicillin, 100 μg/mL
  Growth temperature: 37°C
  Growth strain: NEB Stable
  Copy number: Unknown
Gene/Insert
  Gene/Insert name: hSesn2
  Species: H. sapiens (human)
  Mutation: R404A/D406A/D407A
  Entrez Gene: SESN2 (a.k.a. HI95, SES2, SEST2)
  Tag / fusion protein: Flag (N terminal on insert)
  Cloning method: Restriction Enzyme; 5′ cloning site unknown (unknown if destroyed); 3′ cloning site unknown (unknown if destroyed)
  Sequencing primers: 5′ CMV-F
Terms and licenses: Academic/Nonprofit Terms; Industry Terms: Not Available to Industry
How to cite: pLU-CMV-Flag-hSesn2 R404A/D406A/D407A was a gift from Jun Hee Lee (Addgene plasmid # 111790 ; http://n2t.net/addgene:111790 ; RRID:Addgene_111790)
