[The description below was written by a language model from this plasmid's Addgene catalogue record and pLannotate feature annotations shown in this document.]
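Description:
pLU-CMV-Flag-hSesn2 R404A/D406A/D407A is a third-generation, self-inactivating HIV-1 lentiviral transfer plasmid built on the pLU-CMV backbone. It can be used either for direct transfection into mammalian cells or for producing lentivirus that delivers human Sestrin2 (SESN2). It is propagated in E. coli through a high-copy ColE1/pUC-type origin and selected with ampicillin via the β-lactamase gene. The annotated sequence is about 7.9 kb. Small lac, rop, bom and lacZα fragments in the backbone appear to be cloning-vector remnants rather than functional parts.

The viral genome is transcribed from a chimeric RSV promoter fused to a truncated 5' LTR, which makes packaging independent of Tat. This is followed by the Ψ packaging signal with a partial gag region, the Rev response element for Rev-dependent nuclear export of the genomic RNA, and the cPPT/CTS, which aids nuclear import of the reverse-transcribed genome. The internal expression cassette uses the CMV immediate-early enhancer and promoter to drive an N-terminally Flag-tagged SESN2 open reading frame. The tag is annotated as a short fragment matching 3xFLAG, consistent with the Flag tag recorded in the catalogue. The coding sequence carries the alanine substitutions R404A, D406A and D407A. A WPRE downstream enhances transcript expression, and the ΔU3 3' LTR inactivates the LTR promoter after integration. An SV40 poly(A) signal and SV40 origin lie beyond the LTR.

No mammalian selection marker or fluorescent reporter is annotated. The record does not state the functional effect of the triple mutation. The associated publication concerns separate Sestrin2 domains controlling ROS and mTOR signalling, so the construct presumably serves as a mutant for dissecting those functions.
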