Features (pLannotate 1.2.2; 26 found; start..end, strand, type, name):
     24..140     +  misc_feature   cPPT/CTS: central polypurine tract and central termination sequence of HIV-1
    163..466     +  enhancer       CMV enhancer: human cytomegalovirus immediate early enhancer
    467..670     +  promoter       CMV promoter: human cytomegalovirus (CMV) immediate early promoter
    753..773     +  CDS            3xFLAG (fragment): three tandem FLAG® epitope tags
    784..2223    +  CDS            SESN2: SESN2_HUMAN - Also known as Hi95 From Homo sapiens (Human).
   2233..2821    +  misc_feature   WPRE: woodchuck hepatitis virus posttranscriptional regulatory element
   2838..2906    +  CDS            nef (fragment): NEF_HV1Z2 - Experimental evidence at protein level: Swiss-Prot protein existence level 1. Extracellular Nef protein targets CD4(+) T-lymphocytes for apoptosis by interacting with CXCR4 surface receptors. From Human immunodeficiency virus type 1 group M subtype D (isolate Z2/CDC-Z34) (HIV-1).
   2908..3141    +  LTR            3' LTR (ΔU3): self-inactivating 3' long terminal repeat (LTR) from HIV-1
   3213..3334    +  polyA_signal   SV40 poly(A) signal: SV40 polyadenylation signal
   3374..3509    +  rep_origin     SV40 ori: SV40 origin of replication
   3565..3581    -  protein_bind   lac operator: The lac repressor binds to the lac operator to inhibit transcription in E. coli. This inhibition can be relieved by adding lactose or isopropyl-β-D-thiogalactopyranoside (IPTG). lac repressor encoded by lacI
   3589..3619    -  promoter       lac promoter: promoter for the E. coli lac operon
   3634..3655    -  protein_bind   CAP binding site: CAP binding activates transcription in the presence of cAMP. E. coli catabolite activator protein
   3668..3760    -  CDS            lacI (fragment): lac repressor; lacI; The lac repressor binds to the lac operator to inhibit transcription in E. coli. This inhibition can be relieved by adding lactose or isopropyl-β-D-thiogalactopyranoside (IPTG).
   3943..4531    -  rep_origin     ori: high-copy-number ColE1/pMB1/pBR322/pUC origin of replication
   4702..5562    -  CDS            AmpR: β-lactamase; bla; confers resistance to ampicillin, carbenicillin, and related antibiotics
   5563..5667    -  promoter       AmpR promoter: bla
   5762..5797    +  CDS            rop (fragment): Rop protein, which maintains plasmids at low copy number; rop
   5899..5998    +  misc_feature   bom (fragment): basis of mobility region from pBR322
   6004..6158    -  CDS            lacZα (fragment): LacZα fragment of β-galactosidase; lacZ fragment
   6172..6398    +  promoter       RSV promoter: Rous sarcoma virus enhancer/promoter
   6399..6579    +  LTR            5' LTR (truncated): truncated 5' long terminal repeat (LTR) from HIV-1
   6626..6751    +  misc_feature   HIV-1 Ψ: packaging signal of human immunodeficiency virus type 1
   6735..7098    +  CDS            HIV-1 gag (fragment): gag protein from human immunodeficiency virus 1; gag
   7244..7477    +  misc_feature   RRE: The Rev response element (RRE) of HIV-1 allows for Rev-dependent mRNA export from the nucleus to the cytoplasm.
   7854..5       +  CDS            Rev (fragment) (across the origin): human immunodeficiency virus 1 (HIV-1) Rev protein; rev; enhances nuclear export of unspliced and incompletely spliced viral mRNAs
>Addgene plasmid #111790 | pLU-CMV-Flag-hSesn2 R404A/D406A/D407A | addgene full sequence | sequence record 212730 | Addgene NGS Result
GGATCTCGACGGTATCGGTTAACTTTTAAAAGAAAAGGGGGGATTGGGGGGTACAGTGCAGGGGAAAGAA
TAGTAGACATAATAGCAACAGACATACAAACTAAAGAATTACAAAAACAAATTACAAAATTCAAAATTTT
ATCGATAAGCTTGGGAGTTCCGCGTTACATAACTTACGGTAAATGGCCCGCCTGGCTGACCGCCCAACGA
CCCCCGCCCATTGACGTCAATAATGACGTATGTTCCCATAGTAACGCCAATAGGGACTTTCCATTGACGT
CAATGGGTGGAGTATTTACGGTAAACTGCCCACTTGGCAGTACATCAAGTGTATCATATGCCAAGTACGC
CCCCTATTGACGTCAATGACGGTAAATGGCCCGCCTGGCATTATGCCCAGTACATGACCTTATGGGACTT
TCCTACTTGGCAGTACATCTACGTATTAGTCATCGCTATTACCATGGTGATGCGGTTTTGGCAGTACATC
AATGGGCGTGGATAGCGGTTTGACTCACGGGGATTTCCAAGTCTCCACCCCATTGACGTCAATGGGAGTT
TGTTTTGGCACCAAAATCAACGGGACTTTCCAAAATGTCGTAACAACTCCGCCCCATTGACGCAAATGGG
CGGTAGGCGTGTACGGTGGGAGGTCTATATAAGCAGAGCTCGTTTAGTGAACCGTCAGATCGCCTGGAGA
CGCCATCCACGCTGTTTTGACCTCCATAGAAGACACCGACTCTAGCCACCATGGACTACAAAGACGATGA
CGACAAGTCTAGAATGATCGTGGCGGACTCCGAGTGCCGCGCAGAGCTCAAGGACTACCTGCGGTTCGCC
CCGGGCGGCGTCGGCGACTCGGGCCCCGGAGAGGAGCAGAGGGAGAGCCGGGCTCGGCGAGGCCCTCGAG
GGCCCAGCGCCTTCATCCCCGTGGAGGAGGTCCTTCGGGAGGGGGCTGAGAGCCTCGAGCAGCACCTGGG
GCTGGAGGCACTGATGTCCTCTGGGCGAGTAGACAACCTGGCAGTGGTGATGGGCCTGCACCCTGACTAC
TTTACCAGCTTCTGGCGCCTGCACTACCTGCTGCTGCACACGGATGGTCCCTTGGCCAGCTCCTGGCGCC
ACTACATTGCCATCATGGCTGCCGCCCGCCATCAGTGTTCTTACCTGGTAGGCTCCCACATGGCCGAGTT
TCTGCAGACTGGTGGTGACCCTGAGTGGCTGCTGGGCCTCCACCGGGCCCCCGAGAAGCTGCGCAAACTC
AGCGAGATCAACAAGTTGCTGGCGCATCGGCCATGGCTCATCACCAAGGAACACATCCAGGCCTTGCTGA
AGACCGGCGAGCACACTTGGTCCCTGGCCGAGCTCATTCAGGCTCTGGTCCTGCTCACCCACTGCCACTC
GCTCTCCTCCTTCGTGTTTGGCTGTGGCATCCTCCCTGAGGGGGATGCAGATGGCAGCCCTGCCCCCCAG
GCACCTACACCCCCTAGTGAACAGAGCAGCCCCCCAAGCAGGGACCCGTTGAACAACTCTGGGGGCTTTG
AGTCTGCCCGCGACGTGGAGGCGCTGATGGAGCGCATGCAGCAGCTGCAGGAGAGCCTGCTGCGGGATGA
GGGGACGTCCCAGGAGGAGATGGAGAGCCGCTTTGAGCTGGAGAAGTCAGAGAGCCTGCTGGTGACCCCC
TCAGCTGACATCCTGGAGCCCTCTCCACACCCAGACATGCTGTGCTTTGTGGAAGACCCTACTTTCGGAT
ATGAGGACTTCACTCGGAGAGGGGCTCAGGCACCCCCTACCTTCCGGGCCCAGGATTATACCTGGGAAGA
CCATGGCTACTCGCTGATCCAGCGGCTTTACCCTGAGGGTGGGCAGCTGCTGGATGAGAAGTTCCAGGCA
GCCTATAGCCTCACCTACAATACCATCGCCATGCACAGTGGTGTGGACACCTCCGTGCTCCGCAGGGCCA
TCTGGAACTATATCCACTGCGTCTTTGGCATCGCATATGCTGCCTATGATTATGGGGAGGTGAACCAGCT
CCTGGAGCGGAACCTCAAGGTCTATATCAAGACAGTGGCCTGCTACCCAGAGAAGACCACCCGAAGAATG
TACAACCTCTTCTGGAGGCACTTCCGCCACTCAGAGAAGGTCCACGTGAACTTGCTGCTCCTGGAGGCGC
GCATGCAAGCCGCTCTGCTGTACGCCCTCCGTGCCATCACCCGCTACATGACCTGAGTCGACAATCAACC
TCTGGATTACAAAATTTGTGAAAGATTGACTGGTATTCTTAACTATGTTGCTCCTTTTACGCTATGTGGA
TACGCTGCTTTAATGCCTTTGTATCATGCTATTGCTTCCCGTATGGCTTTCATTTTCTCCTCCTTGTATA
AATCCTGGTTGCTGTCTCTTTATGAGGAGTTGTGGCCCGTTGTCAGGCAACGTGGCGTGGTGTGCACTGT
GTTTGCTGACGCAACCCCCACTGGTTGGGGCATTGCCACCACCTGTCAGCTCCTTTCCGGGACTTTCGCT
TTCCCCCTCCCTATTGCCACGGCGGAACTCATCGCCGCCTGCCTTGCCCGCTGCTGGACAGGGGCTCGGC
TGTTGGGCACTGACAATTCCGTGGTGTTGTCGGGGAAGCTGACGTCCTTTCCATGGCTGCTCGCCTGTGT
TGCCACCTGGATTCTGCGCGGGACGTCCTTCTGCTACGTCCCTTCGGCCCTCAATCCAGCGGACCTTCCT
TCCCGCGGCCTGCTGCCGGCTCTGCGGCCTCTTCCGCGTCTTCGCCTTCGCCCTCAGACGAGTCGGATCT
CCCTTTGGGCCGCCTCCCCGCCTGGAATTCGAGCTCGGTACCTTTAAGACCAATGACTTACAAGGCAGCT
GTAGATCTTAGCCACTTTTTAAAAGAAAAGGGGGGACTGGAAGGGCTAATTCACTCCCAACGAAGACAAG
ATCTGCTTTTTGCTTGTACTGGGTCTCTCTGGTTAGACCAGATCTGAGCCTGGGAGCTCTCTGGCTAACT
AGGGAACCCACTGCTTAAGCCTCAATAAAGCTTGCCTTGAGTGCTTCAAGTAGTGTGTGCCCGTCTGTTG
TGTGACTCTGGTAACTAGAGATCCCTCAGACCCTTTTAGTCAGTGTGGAAAATCTCTAGCAGTAGTAGTT
CATGTCATCTTATTATTCAGTATTTATAACTTGCAAAGAAATGAATATCAGAGAGTGAGAGGAACTTGTT
TATTGCAGCTTATAATGGTTACAAATAAAGCAATAGCATCACAAATTTCACAAATAAAGCATTTTTTTCA
CTGCATTCTAGTTGTGGTTTGTCCAAACTCATCAATGTATCTTATCATGTCTGGCTCTAGCTATCCCGCC
CCTAACTCCGCCCATCCCGCCCCTAACTCCGCCCAGTTCCGCCCATTCTCCGCCCCATGGCTGACTAATT
TTTTTTATTTATGCAGAGGCCGAGGCCGCCTCGGCCTCTGAGCTATTCCAGAAGTAGTGAGGAGGCTTTT
TTGGAGGCCTAGGCTTTTGCGGGCCCAAATTCGTAATCATGTCATAGCTGTTTCCTGTGTGAAATTGTTA
TCCGCTCACAATTCCACACAACATACGAGCCGGAAGCATAAAGTGTAAAGCCTGGGGTGCCTAATGAGTG
AGCTAACTCACATTAATTGCGTTGCGCTCACTGCCCGCTTTCCAGTCGGGAAACCTGTCGTGCCAGCTGC
ATTAATGAATCGGCCAACGCGCGGGGAGAGGCGGTTTGCGTATTGGGCGCTCTTCCGCTTCCTCGCTCAC
TGACTCGCTGCGCTCGGTCGTTCGGCTGCGGCGAGCGGTATCAGCTCACTCAAAGGCGGTAATACGGTTA
TCCACAGAATCAGGGGATAACGCAGGAAAGAACATGTGAGCAAAAGGCCAGCAAAAGGCCAGGAACCGTA
AAAAGGCCGCGTTGCTGGCGTTTTTCCATAGGCTCCGCCCCCCTGACGAGCATCACAAAAATCGACGCTC
AAGTCAGAGGTGGCGAAACCCGACAGGACTATAAAGATACCAGGCGTTTCCCCCTGGAAGCTCCCTCGTG
CGCTCTCCTGTTCCGACCCTGCCGCTTACCGGATACCTGTCCGCCTTTCTCCCTTCGGGAAGCGTGGCGC
TTTCTCATAGCTCACGCTGTAGGTATCTCAGTTCGGTGTAGGTCGTTCGCTCCAAGCTGGGCTGTGTGCA
CGAACCCCCCGTTCAGCCCGACCGCTGCGCCTTATCCGGTAACTATCGTCTTGAGTCCAACCCGGTAAGA
CACGACTTATCGCCACTGGCAGCAGCCACTGGTAACAGGATTAGCAGAGCGAGGTATGTAGGCGGTGCTA
CAGAGTTCTTGAAGTGGTGGCCTAACTACGGCTACACTAGAAGAACAGTATTTGGTATCTGCGCTCTGCT
GAAGCCAGTTACCTTCGGAAAAAGAGTTGGTAGCTCTTGATCCGGCAAACAAACCACCGCTGGTAGCGGT
GGTTTTTTTGTTTGCAAGCAGCAGATTACGCGCAGAAAAAAAGGATCTCAAGAAGATCCTTTGATCTTTT
CTACGGGGTCTGACGCTCAGTGGAACGAAAACTCACGTTAAGGGATTTTGGTCATGAGATTATCAAAAAG
GATCTTCACCTAGATCCTTTTAAATTAAAAATGAAGTTTTAAATCAATCTAAAGTATATATGAGTAAACT
TGGTCTGACAGTTACCAATGCTTAATCAGTGAGGCACCTATCTCAGCGATCTGTCTATTTCGTTCATCCA
TAGTTGCCTGACTCCCCGTCGTGTAGATAACTACGATACGGGAGGGCTTACCATCTGGCCCCAGTGCTGC
AATGATACCGCGAGACCCACGCTCACCGGCTCCAGATTTATCAGCAATAAACCAGCCAGCCGGAAGGGCC
GAGCGCAGAAGTGGTCCTGCAACTTTATCCGCCTCCATCCAGTCTATTAATTGTTGCCGGGAAGCTAGAG
TAAGTAGTTCGCCAGTTAATAGTTTGCGCAACGTTGTTGCCATTGCTACAGGCATCGTGGTGTCACGCTC
GTCGTTTGGTATGGCTTCATTCAGCTCCGGTTCCCAACGATCAAGGCGAGTTACATGATCCCCCATGTTG
TGCAAAAAAGCGGTTAGCTCCTTCGGTCCTCCGATCGTTGTCAGAAGTAAGTTGGCCGCAGTGTTATCAC
TCATGGTTATGGCAGCACTGCATAATTCTCTTACTGTCATGCCATCCGTAAGATGCTTTTCTGTGACTGG
TGAGTACTCAACCAAGTCATTCTGAGAATAGTGTATGCGGCGACCGAGTTGCTCTTGCCCGGCGTCAATA
CGGGATAATACCGCGCCACATAGCAGAACTTTAAAAGTGCTCATCATTGGAAAACGTTCTTCGGGGCGAA
AACTCTCAAGGATCTTACCGCTGTTGAGATCCAGTTCGATGTAACCCACTCGTGCACCCAACTGATCTTC
AGCATCTTTTACTTTCACCAGCGTTTCTGGGTGAGCAAAAACAGGAAGGCAAAATGCCGCAAAAAAGGGA
ATAAGGGCGACACGGAAATGTTGAATACTCATACTCTTCCTTTTTCAATATTATTGAAGCATTTATCAGG
GTTATTGTCTCATGAGCGGATACATATTTGAATGTATTTAGAAAAATAAACAAATAGGGGTTCCGCGCAC
ATTTCCCCGAAAAGTGCCACCTGACGTCTAAGAAACCATTATTATCATGACATTAACCTATAAAAATAGG
CGTATCACGAGGCCCTTTCGTCTCGCGCGTTTCGGTGATGACGGTGAAAACCTCTGACACATGCAGCTCC
CGGAGACGGTCACAGCTTGTCTGTAAGCGGATGCCGGGAGCAGACAAGCCCGTCAGGGCGCGTCAGCGGG
TGTTGGCGGGTGTCGGGGCTGGCTTAACTATGCGGCATCAGAGCAGATTGTACTGAGAGTGCACCATATG
CGGTGTGAAATACCGCACAGATGCGTAAGGAGAAAATACCGCATCAGGCGCCATTCGCCATTCAGGCTGC
GCAACTGTTGGGAAGGGCGATCGGTGCGGGCCTCTTCGCTATTACGCCAGCTGGCGAAAGGGGGATGTGC
TGCAAGGCGATTAAGTTGGGTAACGCCAGGGTTTTCCCAGTCACGACGTTGTAAAACGACGGCCAGTGCC
AAGCTGACGCGTGTAGTCTTATGCAATACTCTTGTAGTCTTGCAACATGGTAACGATGAGTTAGCAACAT
GCCTTACAAGGAGAGAAAAAGCACCGTGCATGCCGATTGGTGGAAGTAAGGTGGTACGATCGTGCCTTAT
TAGGAAGGCAACAGACGGGTCTGACATGGATTGGACGAACCACTGAATTGCCGCATTGCAGAGATATTGT
ATTTAAGTGCCTAGCTCGATACATAAACGGGTCTCTCTGGTTAGACCAGATCTGAGCCTGGGAGCTCTCT
GGCTAACTAGGGAACCCACTGCTTAAGCCTCAATAAAGCTTGCCTTGAGTGCTTCAAGTAGTGTGTGCCC
GTCTGTTGTGTGACTCTGGTAACTAGAGATCCCTCAGACCCTTTTAGTCAGTGTGGAAAATCTCTAGCAG
TGGCGCCCGAACAGGGACTTGAAAGCGAAAGGGAAACCAGAGGAGCTCTCTCGACGCAGGACTCGGCTTG
CTGAAGCGCGCACGGCAAGAGGCGAGGGGCGGCGACTGGTGAGTACGCCAAAAATTTTGACTAGCGGAGG
CTAGAAGGAGAGAGATGGGTGCGAGAGCGTCAGTATTAAGCGGGGGAGAATTAGATCGCGATGGGAAAAA
ATTCGGTTAAGGCCAGGGGGAAAGAAAAAATATAAATTAAAACATATAGTATGGGCAAGCAGGGAGCTAG
AACGATTCGCAGTTAATCCTGGCCTGTTAGAAACATCAGAAGGCTGTAGACAAATACTGGGACAGCTACA
ACCATCCCTTCAGACAGGATCAGAAGAACTTAGATCATTATATAATACAGTAGCAACCCTCTATTGTGTG
CATCAAAGGATAGAGATAAAAGACACCAAGGAAGCTTTAGACAAGATAGAGGAAGAGCAAAACAAAAGTA
AGACCACCGCACAGCAAGCGGCCGCTGATCTTCAGACCTGGAGGAGGAGATATGAGGGACAATTGGAGAA
GTGAATTATATAAATATAAAGTAGTAAAAATTGAACCATTAGGAGTAGCACCCACCAAGGCAAAGAGAAG
AGTGGTGCAGAGAGAAAAAAGAGCAGTGGGAATAGGAGCTTTGTTCCTTGGGTTCTTGGGAGCAGCAGGA
AGCACTATGGGCGCAGCGTCAATGACGCTGACGGTACAGGCCAGACAATTATTGTCTGGTATAGTGCAGC
AGCAGAACAATTTGCTGAGGGCTATTGAGGCGCAACAGCATCTGTTGCAACTCACAGTCTGGGGCATCAA
GCAGCTCCAGGCAAGAATCCTGGCTGTGGAAAGATACCTAAAGGATCAACAGCTCCTGGGGATTTGGGGT
TGCTCTGGAAAACTCATTTGCACCACTGCTGTGCCTTGGAATGCTAGTTGGAGTAATAAATCTCTGGAAC
AGATTTGGAATCACACGACCTGGATGGAGTGGGACAGAGAAATTAACAATTACACAAGCTTAATACACTC
CTTAATTGAAGAATCGCAAAACCAGCAAGAAAAGAATGAACAAGAATTATTGGAATTAGATAAATGGGCA
AGTTTGTGGAATTGGTTTAACATAACAAATTGGCTGTGGTATATAAAATTATTCATAATGATAGTAGGAG
GCTTGGTAGGTTTAAGAATAGTTTTTGCTGTACTTTCTATAGTGAATAGAGTTAGGCAGGGATATTCACC
ATTATCGTTTCAGACCCACCTCCCAACCCCGAGGGGACCCGACAGGCCCGAAGGAATAGAAGAAGAAGGT
GGAGAGAGAGACAGAGACAGATCCATTCGATTAGTGAAC
