>Addgene plasmid #111790 | pLU-CMV-Flag-hSesn2 R404A/D406A/D407A | depositor partial sequence | sequence record 210012 | CMV
NNNTAGNGANCTCGTTTAGTGACCGTCAGATCGCCTGGAGACGCCATCCACGCTGTTTTGACCTCCATAG
AAGACACCGACTCTAGCCACCATGGACTACAAAGACGATGACGACAAGTCTAGAATGATCGTGGCGGACT
CCGAGTGCCGCGCAGAGCTCAAGGACTACCTGCGGTTCGCCCCGGGCGGCGTCGGCGACTCGGGCCCCGG
AGAGGAGCAGAGGGAGAGCCGGGCTCGGCGAGGCCCTCGAGGGCCCAGCGCCTTCATCCCCGTGGAGGAG
GTCCTTCGGGAGGGGGCTGAGAGCCTCGAGCAGCACCTGGGGCTGGAGGCACTGATGTCCTCTGGGCGAG
TAGACAACCTGGCAGTGGTGATGGGCCTGCACCCTGACTACTTTACCAGCTTCTGGCGCCTGCACTACCT
GCTGCTGCACACGGATGGTCCCTTGGCCAGCTCCTGGCGCCACTACATTGCCATCATGGCTGCCGCCCGC
CATCAGTGTTCTTACCTGGTAGGCTCCCACATGGCCGAGTTTCTGCAGACTGGTGGTGACCCTGAGTGGC
TGCTGGGCCTCCACCGGGCCCCCGAGAAGCTGCGCAAACTCAGCGAGATCAACAAGTTGCTGGCGCATCG
GCCATGGCTCATCACCAAGGAACACATCCAGGCCTTGCTGAAGACCGGCGAGCACACTTGGTCCCTGGCC
GAGCTCATTCAGGCTCTGGTCCTGCTCACCCACTGCCACTCGCTCTCCTCCTTCGTGTTTGGCTGTGGCA
TCCTCCCTGAGGGGGATGCAGATGGCAGCCCTGCCCCCCAGGCACCTACACCCCCTAGTGAACAGAGCAG
CCCCCCAAGCAGGGACCCGTTGAACAACTCTGGGGGCTTTGAGTCTGCCCGCGACGTGGAGGCGCTGATG
GAGCGCATGCAGCAGCTGCAG
