>Addgene plasmid #111790 | pLU-CMV-Flag-hSesn2 R404A/D406A/D407A | depositor partial sequence | sequence record 210013 | 3' hSesn2
NNCCNGNAGGCGTNAGCAGAGCGGCTTGCATGCGCGCCTCCAGGAAGCAGCAAGTTCACGTGGACCTTCT
CTGAGTGGCGGAAGTGCCTCCAGAAGAGGTTGTACATTCTTCGGGTGGTCTTCTCTGGGTAGCAGGCCAC
TGTCTTGATATAGACCTTGAGGTTCCGCTCCAGGAGCTGGTTCACCTCCCCATAATCATAGGCAGCATAT
GCGATGCCAAAGACGCAGTGGATATAGTTCCAGATGGCCCTGCGGAGCACGGAGGTGTCCACACCACTGT
GCATGGCGATGGTATTGTAGGTGAGGCTATAGGCTGCCTGGAACTTCTCATCCAGCAGCTGCCCACCCTC
AGGGTAAAGCCGCTGGATCAGCGAGTAGCCATGGTCTTCCCAGGTATAATCCTGGGCCCGGAAGGTAGGG
GGTGCCTGAGCCCCTCTCCGAGTGAAGTCCTCATATCCGAAAGTAGGGTCTTCCACAAAGCACAGCATGT
CTGGGTGTGGAGAGGGCTCCAGGATGTCAGCTGAGGGGGTCACCAGCAGGCTCTCTGACTTCTCCAGCTC
AAAGCGGCTCTCCATCTCCTCCTGGGACGTCCCCTCATCCCGCAGCAGGCTCTCCTGCAGCTGCTGCATG
CGCTCCATCAGCGCCTCCACGTCGCGGGCAGACTCAAAGCCCCCAGAGTTGTTCAACGGGTCCCTGCTTG
GGGGGCTGCTCTGTTCACTAGGGGGTGTAGGTGCCTGGGGGGCAGGGCTGCCATCTGCATCCCCCTCAGG
GAGGATGCCACAGCCAAACACGAAGGAGGAGAGCGAGTGGCAGTGGGTGAGCAGGACCAGAGCCTGAATG
AGCTCGGCCAGGGACCAAGTGTGCTCGCCGGTCTTCAGCAAGGCCTGGATGTGTTCCTTGGTGATGAGCC
ATGGCCGATGCGCCAGCAACT
